Addgene plasmid #187077: pCDNA5/FRT/TO_TOM20-dHaloTag7_T2A_Cox8-HaloTag7
Purpose: Co-expression of dHaloTag7 at the mitochondria surface and HaloTag7 in the mitochondria matrix
Depositing lab: Kai Johnsson. Depositing organization: Max Planck Institute for Medical Research. Publication: Exchangeable HaloTag Ligands for Super-Resolution Fluorescence Microscopy. Kompa J, Bruins J, Glogger M, Wilhelm J, Frei MS, Tarnawski M, D'Este E, Heilemann M, Hiblot J, Johnsson K. J Am Chem Soc. 2023 Feb 8;145(5):3075-3083. doi: 10.1021/jacs.2c11969. Epub 2023 Jan 30. PubMed 36716211.
Backbone
  Vector backbone: pCDNA5/FR/TO
  Vector type: Mammalian Expression
  Selectable markers: Hygromycin
Growth in bacteria
  Bacterial resistance: Ampicillin, 100 μg/mL
  Growth temperature: 37°C
  Growth strain: DH5alpha
  Copy number: High Copy
Gene/Insert
  Gene/Insert name: TOM20-dHaloTag7_T2A_Cox8-HaloTag7 (alt names: TOM20-dHaloTag7; Cox8-HaloTag7)
  Species: H. sapiens (human)
  Mutation: dHaloTag7 = HaloTag7-D106A
  Cloning method: Gibson Cloning
Terms and licenses: Academic/Nonprofit Terms; Industry Terms: Not Available to Industry
How to cite: pCDNA5/FRT/TO_TOM20-dHaloTag7_T2A_Cox8-HaloTag7 was a gift from Kai Johnsson (Addgene plasmid # 187077 ; http://n2t.net/addgene:187077 ; RRID:Addgene_187077)
