[The description below was written by a language model from this plasmid's Addgene catalogue record and pLannotate feature annotations shown in this document.]
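Description:
pCDNA5/FRT/TO_TOM20-dHaloTag7_T2A_Cox8-HaloTag7 is a 7.6 kb mammalian expression plasmid built on the pcDNA5/FRT/TO backbone. It is propagated in E. coli through a high-copy ColE1/pUC-type origin with ampicillin resistance. The expression cassette is driven by the CMV immediate-early enhancer and promoter, followed by short tet operator sequences (annotated as PLtetO-1/TRE fragments). This arrangement makes transcription repressible by the Tet repressor and inducible with tetracycline or doxycycline in cells that express the repressor. The cassette ends with a bGH polyadenylation signal. Downstream lies an FRT site placed directly in front of a hygromycin resistance gene with an SV40 poly(A) signal. No complete promoter is annotated upstream of this gene. This is the layout used for FLP recombinase-mediated integration at a genomic FRT landing site, where correct insertion supplies the elements needed for hygromycin selection of stable, isogenic lines.

The insert is a single open reading frame encoding two mitochondrially targeted HaloTag proteins. The first is human TOM20, an outer-membrane import receptor, fused to dHaloTag7. dHaloTag7 is HaloTag7 carrying the D106A mutation, which removes the catalytic nucleophile, so chloroalkane ligands should bind without forming a covalent bond. The second consists of two annotated copies of the COX8 mitochondrial presequence fused to standard, covalently labelling HaloTag7. According to the construct name, a T2A ribosome-skipping peptide separates the two parts, although it is not annotated in the feature table. The T2A allows both proteins to be made from one transcript. dHaloTag7 is thereby displayed on the mitochondrial surface and HaloTag7 is delivered to the matrix. The associated work concerns exchangeable HaloTag ligands for super-resolution fluorescence microscopy, and the record suggests the construct serves to label or compare the two tag variants in distinct mitochondrial compartments of the same cell.
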