Features (pLannotate 1.2.2; 25 found; start..end, strand, type, name):
     28..80      -  misc_feature   bom (fragment): basis of mobility region from pBR322
    235..614     +  enhancer       CMV enhancer: human cytomegalovirus immediate early enhancer
    615..818     +  promoter       CMV promoter: human cytomegalovirus (CMV) immediate early promoter
    820..839     +  promoter       PLtetO-1 promoter (fragment): modified phage lambda PL promoter with tet operator sites (Lutz and Bujard, 1997)
    841..860     +  promoter       PLtetO-1 promoter (fragment): modified phage lambda PL promoter with tet operator sites (Lutz and Bujard, 1997)
    868..901     +  promoter       TRE3GV promoter (fragment): 3rd-generation Tet-responsive promoter that can be activated by binding of Tet-On® 3G, optimized for retroviral and lentiviral vectors
   1043..1477    +  CDS            TOMM20: TOM20_HUMAN - Also known as KIAA0016. Experimental evidence at protein level: Swiss-Prot protein existence level 1. Central component of the receptor complex responsible for the recognition and translocation of cytosolically synthesized mitochondrial preproteins. Together with TOM22 functions as the transit peptide receptor at the surface of the mitochondrion outer membrane and facilitates the movement of preproteins into the TOM40 translocation pore (By similarity). Required for the translocation across the mitochondrial outer membrane of cytochrome P450 monooxygenases. From Homo sapiens (Hum
   1508..2392    +  CDS            HaloTag®: modified bacterial dehalogenase that forms covalent bonds with chloroalkane derivatives
   2456..2530    +  CDS            COX8 presequence: mitochondrial presequence of human cytochrome c oxidase subunit VIII (Rizutto et al., 1989)
   2541..2614    +  CDS            COX8 presequence (fragment): mitochondrial presequence of human cytochrome c oxidase subunit VIII (Rizutto et al., 1989)
   2651..3534    +  CDS            HaloTag® (fragment): modified bacterial dehalogenase that forms covalent bonds with chloroalkane derivatives
   3585..3809    +  polyA_signal   bGH poly(A) signal: bovine growth hormone polyadenylation signal
   3813..3834    +  promoter       SV40 promoter (fragment): SV40 enhancer and early promoter
   3855..4088    +  rep_origin     f1 ori (fragment) (sequence partly withheld): f1 bacteriophage origin of replication; arrow indicates direction of (+) strand synthesis
   4093..4140    +  protein_bind   FRT: FLP-mediated recombination occurs in the 8-bp core sequence TCTAGAAA (Turan and Bode, 2011). FLP recombinase from the Saccharomyces cerevisiae 2μ plasmid
   4148..5170    +  CDS            HygR: aminoglycoside phosphotransferase from E. coli; aph(4)-Ia; confers resistance to hygromycin
   5180..5305    +  CDS            ble (fragment): BLE_KLEPN - Experimental evidence at protein level: Swiss-Prot protein existence level 1. Binding protein with a strong affinity to the bleomycin family of antibiotics. Binds to CL990; an antimitotic-antibiotic compound. From Klebsiella pneumoniae.
   5300..5421    +  polyA_signal   SV40 poly(A) signal: SV40 polyadenylation signal
   5494..5510    -  protein_bind   lac operator: The lac repressor binds to the lac operator to inhibit transcription in E. coli. This inhibition can be relieved by adding lactose or isopropyl-β-D-thiogalactopyranoside (IPTG). lac repressor encoded by lacI
   5518..5548    -  promoter       lac promoter: promoter for the E. coli lac operon
   5563..5584    -  protein_bind   CAP binding site: CAP binding activates transcription in the presence of cAMP. E. coli catabolite activator protein
   5597..5689    -  CDS            lacI (fragment): lac repressor; lacI; The lac repressor binds to the lac operator to inhibit transcription in E. coli. This inhibition can be relieved by adding lactose or isopropyl-β-D-thiogalactopyranoside (IPTG).
   5872..6460    -  rep_origin     ori: high-copy-number ColE1/pMB1/pBR322/pUC origin of replication
   6631..7491    -  CDS            AmpR: β-lactamase; bla; confers resistance to ampicillin, carbenicillin, and related antibiotics
   7492..7596    -  promoter       AmpR promoter: bla
>Addgene plasmid #187077 | pCDNA5/FRT/TO_TOM20-dHaloTag7_T2A_Cox8-HaloTag7 | addgene full sequence | sequence record 367397 | Addgene NGS Result
GACGGATCGGGAGATCTCCCGATCCCCTATGGTGCACTCTCAGTACAATCTGCTCTGATGCCGCATAGTT
AAGCCAGTATCTGCTCCCTGCTTGTGTGTTGGAGGTCGCTGAGTAGTGCGCGAGCAAAATTTAAGCTACA
ACAAGGCAAGGCTTGACCGACAATTGCATGAAGAATCTGCTTAGGGTTAGGCGTTTTGCGCTGCTTCGCG
ATGTACGGGCCAGATATACGCGTTGACATTGATTATTGACTAGTTATTAATAGTAATCAATTACGGGGTC
ATTAGTTCATAGCCCATATATGGAGTTCCGCGTTACATAACTTACGGTAAATGGCCCGCCTGGCTGACCG
CCCAACGACCCCCGCCCATTGACGTCAATAATGACGTATGTTCCCATAGTAACGCCAATAGGGACTTTCC
ATTGACGTCAATGGGTGGAGTATTTACGGTAAACTGCCCACTTGGCAGTACATCAAGTGTATCATATGCC
AAGTACGCCCCCTATTGACGTCAATGACGGTAAATGGCCCGCCTGGCATTATGCCCAGTACATGACCTTA
TGGGACTTTCCTACTTGGCAGTACATCTACGTATTAGTCATCGCTATTACCATGGTGATGCGGTTTTGGC
AGTACATCAATGGGCGTGGATAGCGGTTTGACTCACGGGGATTTCCAAGTCTCCACCCCATTGACGTCAA
TGGGAGTTTGTTTTGGCACCAAAATCAACGGGACTTTCCAAAATGTCGTAACAACTCCGCCCCATTGACG
CAAATGGGCGGTAGGCGTGTACGGTGGGAGGTCTATATAAGCAGAGCTCTCCCTATCAGTGATAGAGATC
TCCCTATCAGTGATAGAGATCGTCGACGAGCTCGTTTAGTGAACCGTCAGATCGCCTGGAGACGCCATCC
ACGCTGTTTTGACCTCCATAGAAGACACCGGGACCGATCCAGCCTCCGGACTCTAGCGTTTAAACTTAAG
CTTGGTACCGAGCTCGGATCCACTAGTCCAGTGTGGTGGAATTCTGCAGATATCCAGCAACCATGGTGGG
TCGGAACAGCGCCATCGCCGCCGGTGTATGCGGGGCCCTTTTCATTGGGTACTGCATCTACTTCGACCGC
AAAAGACGAAGTGACCCCAACTTCAAGAACAGGCTTCGAGAACGAAGAAAGAAACAGAAGCTTGCCAAGG
AGAGAGCTGGGCTTTCCAAGTTACCTGACCTTAAAGATGCTGAAGCTGTTCAGAAGTTCTTCCTTGAAGA
AATACAGCTTGGTGAAGAGTTACTAGCTCAAGGTGAATATGAGAAGGGCGTAGACCATCTGACAAATGCA
ATTGCTGTGTGTGGACAGCCACAGCAGTTACTGCAGGTCTTACAGCAAACTCTTCCACCACCAGTGTTCC
AGATGCTTCTGACTAAGCTCCCAACAATTAGTCAGAGAATTGTAAGTGCTCAGAGCTTGGCTGAAGATGA
TGTGGAAGGCGGTAGCGGGGATCCACCGGTCGCCACCGAAATCGGTACTGGCTTTCCATTCGACCCCCAT
TATGTGGAAGTCCTGGGCGAGCGCATGCACTACGTCGATGTTGGTCCGCGCGATGGCACCCCTGTGCTGT
TCCTGCACGGTAACCCGACCTCCTCCTACGTGTGGCGCAACATCATCCCGCATGTTGCACCGACCCATCG
CTGCATTGCTCCAGACCTGATCGGTATGGGCAAATCCGACAAACCAGACCTGGGTTATTTCTTCGACGAC
CACGTCCGCTTCATGGATGCCTTCATCGAAGCCCTGGGTCTGGAAGAGGTCGTCCTGGTCATTCACGMCT
GGGGCTCCGCTCTGGGTTTCCACTGGGCCAAGCGCAATCCAGAGCGCGTCAAAGGTATTGCATTTATGGA
GTTCATCCGCCCTATCCCGACCTGGGACGAATGGCCAGAATTTGCCCGCGAGACCTTCCAGGCCTTCCGC
ACCACCGACGTCGGCCGCAAGCTGATCATCGATCAGAACGTTTTTATCGAGGGTACGCTGCCGATGGGTG
TCGTCCGCCCGCTGACTGAAGTCGAGATGGACCATTACCGCGAGCCGTTCCTGAATCCTGTTGACCGCGA
GCCACTGTGGCGCTTCCCAAACGAGCTGCCAATCGCCGGTGAGCCAGCGAACATCGTCGCGCTGGTCGAA
GAATACATGGACTGGCTGCACCAGTCCCCTGTCCCGAAGCTGCTGTTCTGGGGCACCCCAGGCGTTCTGA
TCCCACCGGCCGAAGCCGCTCGCCTGGCCAAAAGCCTGCCTAACTGCAAGGCTGTGGACATCGGCCCGGG
TCTGAATCTGCTGCAAGAAGACAACCCGGACCTGATCGGCAGCGAGATCGCGCGCTGGCTGTCCACGCTC
GAGATTTCCGGCGGCAGTGGAGAGGGCAGAGGAAGTCTGCTAACATGCGGTGACGTCGAGGAGAATCCTG
GCCCAATGTCCGTCCTGACGCCGCTGCTGCTGCGGGGCTTGACAGGCTCGGCCCGGCGGCTCCCAGTGCC
GCGCGCCAAGATCCATTCGTTGTCCGTCCTGACGCCGCTGCTGCTGCGGGGCTTGACAGGCTCGGCCCGG
CGGCTCCCAGTGCCGCGCGCCAAGATCCATTCGTTGGGAGGCAGCGGAGGCAGCGGATCCGAAATCGGTA
CTGGCTTTCCATTCGACCCCCATTATGTGGAAGTCCTGGGCGAGCGCATGCACTACGTCGATGTTGGTCC
GCGCGATGGCACCCCTGTGCTGTTCCTGCACGGTAACCCGACCTCCTCCTACGTGTGGCGCAACATCATC
CCGCATGTTGCACCGACCCATCGCTGCATTGCTCCAGACCTGATCGGTATGGGCAAATCCGACAAACCAG
ACCTGGGTTATTTCTTCGACGACCACGTCCGCTTCATGGATGCCTTCATCGAAGCCCTGGGTCTGGAAGA
GGTCGTCCTGGTCATTCACGACTGGGGCTCCGCTCTGGGTTTCCACTGGGCCAAGCGCAATCCAGAGCGC
GTCAAAGGTATTGCATTTATGGAGTTCATCCGCCCTATCCCGACCTGGGACGAATGGCCAGAATTTGCCC
GCGAGACCTTCCAGGCCTTCCGCACCACCGACGTCGGCCGCAAGCTGATCATCGATCAGAACGTTTTTAT
CGAGGGTACGCTGCCGATGGGTGTCGTCCGCCCGCTGACTGAAGTCGAGATGGACCATTACCGCGAGCCG
TTCCTGAATCCTGTTGACCGCGAGCCACTGTGGCGCTTCCCAAACGAGCTGCCAATCGCCGGTGAGCCAG
CGAACATCGTCGCGCTGGTCGAAGAATACATGGACTGGCTGCACCAGTCCCCTGTCCCGAAGCTGCTGTT
CTGGGGCACCCCAGGCGTTCTGATCCCACCGGCCGAAGCCGCTCGCCTGGCCAAAAGCCTGCCTAACTGC
AAGGCTGTGGACATCGGCCCGGGTCTGAATCTGCTGCAAGAAGACAACCCGGACCTGATCGGCAGCGAGA
TCGCGCGCTGGCTGTCTACTCTGGAGATTTCCGGTTAACCGCTCGAGTCTAGAGGGCCCGTTTAAACCCG
CTGATCAGCCTCGACTGTGCCTTCTAGTTGCCAGCCATCTGTTGTTTGCCCCTCCCCCGTGCCTTCCTTG
ACCCTGGAAGGTGCCACTCCCACTGTCCTTTCCTAATAAAATGAGGAAATTGCATCGCATTGTCTGAGTA
GGTGTCATTCTATTCTGGGGGGTGGGGTGGGGCAGGACAGCAAGGGGGAGGATTGGGAAGACAATAGCAG
GCATGCTGGGGATGCGGTGGGCTCTATGGCTTCTGAGGCGGAAAGAACCAGCTGGGGCTCTAGGGGGTAT
CCCC
[124 nt withheld, positions 3855-3978]
C
[91 nt withheld, positions 3980-4070]
AGGGTGATGGTTCACGTACCTAGAAGTTCCTATTCCGAAGTTCCTATTCTCTAGAAAGTATAGGAACTTC
CTTGGCCAAAAAGCCTGAACTCACCGCGACGTCTGTCGAGAAGTTTCTGATCGAAAAGTTCGACAGCGTC
TCCGACCTGATGCAGCTCTCGGAGGGCGAAGAATCTCGTGCTTTCAGCTTCGATGTAGGAGGGCGTGGAT
ATGTCCTGCGGGTAAATAGCTGCGCCGATGGTTTCTACAAAGATCGTTATGTTTATCGGCACTTTGCATC
GGCCGCGCTCCCGATTCCGGAAGTGCTTGACATTGGGGAATTCAGCGAGAGCCTGACCTATTGCATCTCC
CGCCGTGCACAGGGTGTCACGTTGCAAGACCTGCCTGAAACCGAACTGCCCGCTGTTCTGCAGCCGGTCG
CGGAGGCCATGGATGCGATCGCTGCGGCCGATCTTAGCCAGACGAGCGGGTTCGGCCCATTCGGACCGCA
AGGAATCGGTCAATACACTACATGGCGTGATTTCATATGCGCGATTGCTGATCCCCATGTGTATCACTGG
CAAACTGTGATGGACGACACCGTCAGTGCGTCCGTCGCGCAGGCTCTCGATGAGCTGATGCTTTGGGCCG
AGGACTGCCCCGAAGTCCGGCACCTCGTGCACGCGGATTTCGGCTCCAACAATGTCCTGACGGACAATGG
CCGCATAACAGCGGTCATTGACTGGAGCGAGGCGATGTTCGGGGATTCCCAATACGAGGTCGCCAACATC
TTCTTCTGGAGGCCGTGGTTGGCTTGTATGGAGCAGCAGACGCGCTACTTCGAGCGGAGGCATCCGGAGC
TTGCAGGATCGCCGCGGCTCCGGGCGTATATGCTCCGCATTGGTCTTGACCAACTCTATCAGAGCTTGGT
TGACGGCAATTTCGATGATGCAGCTTGGGCGCAGGGTCGATGCGACGCAATCGTCCGATCCGGAGCCGGG
ACTGTCGGGCGTACACAAATCGCCCGCAGAAGCGCGGCCGTCTGGACCGATGGCTGTGTAGAAGTACTCG
CCGATAGTGGAAACCGACGCCCCAGCACTCGTCCGAGGGCAAAGGAATAGCACGTACTACGAGATTTCGA
TTCCACCGCCGCCTTCTATGAAAGGTTGGGCTTCGGAATCGTTTTCCGGGACGCCGGCTGGATGATCCTC
CAGCGCGGGGATCTCATGCTGGAGTTCTTCGCCCACCCCAACTTGTTTATTGCAGCTTATAATGGTTACA
AATAAAGCAATAGCATCACAAATTTCACAAATAAAGCATTTTTTTCACTGCATTCTAGTTGTGGTTTGTC
CAAACTCATCAATGTATCTTATCATGTCTGTATACCGTCGACCTCTAGCTAGAGCTTGGCGTAATCATGG
TCATAGCTGTTTCCTGTGTGAAATTGTTATCCGCTCACAATTCCACACAACATACGAGCCGGAAGCATAA
AGTGTAAAGCCTGGGGTGCCTAATGAGTGAGCTAACTCACATTAATTGCGTTGCGCTCACTGCCCGCTTT
CCAGTCGGGAAACCTGTCGTGCCAGCTGCATTAATGAATCGGCCAACGCGCGGGGAGAGGCGGTTTGCGT
ATTGGGCGCTCTTCCGCTTCCTCGCTCACTGACTCGCTGCGCTCGGTCGTTCGGCTGCGGCGAGCGGTAT
CAGCTCACTCAAAGGCGGTAATACGGTTATCCACAGAATCAGGGGATAACGCAGGAAAGAACATGTGAGC
AAAAGGCCAGCAAAAGGCCAGGAACCGTAAAAAGGCCGCGTTGCTGGCGTTTTTCCATAGGCTCCGCCCC
CCTGACGAGCATCACAAAAATCGACGCTCAAGTCGGAGGTGGCGAAACCCGACAGGACTATAAAGATACC
AGGCGTTTCCCCCTGGAAGCTCCCTCATGCGCTCTCCTGTTCCGACCCTGCCGCTTACCGGATACCTGTC
CGCCTTTCTCCCTTCGGGAAGCGTGGCGCTTTCTCATAGCTCACGCTGTAGGTATCTCAGTTCGGTGTAG
GTCGTTCGCTCCAAGCTGGGCTGTGTGCACGAACCCCCCGTTCAGCCCGACCGCTGCGCCTTATCCGGTA
ACTATCGTCTTGAGTCCAACCCGGTAAGACACGACTTATCGCCACTGGCAGCAGCCACTGGTAACAGGAT
TAGCAGAGCGAGGTATGTAGGCGGTGCTACAGAGTTCTTGAAGTGGTGGCCTAACTACGGCTACACTAGA
AGAACAGTATTTGGTATCTGCGCTCTGCTGAAGCCAGTTACCTTCGGAAAAAGAGTTGGTAGCTCTTGAT
CCGGCAAACAAACCACCGCTGGTAGCGGTGGTTTTTTTGTTTGCAAGCAGCAGATTACGCGCAGAAAAAA
AGGATCTCAAGAAGATCCTTTGATCTTTTCTACGGGGTCTGACGCTCAGTGGAACGAAAACTCACGTTAA
GGGATTTTGGTCATGAGATTATCAAAAAGGATCTTCACCTAGATCCTTTTAAATTAAAAATGAAGTTTTA
AATCAATCTAAAGTATATATGAGTAAACTTGGTCTGACAGTTACCAATGCTTAATCAGTGAGGCACCTAT
CTCAGCGATCTGTCTATTTCGTTCATCCATAGTTGCCTGACTCCCCGTCGTGTAGATAACTACGATACGG
GAGGGCTTACCATCTGGCCCCAGTGCTGCAATGATACCGCGAGACCCACGCTCACCGGCTCCAGATTTAT
CAGCAATAAACCAGCCAGCCGGAAGGGCCGAGCGCAGAAGTGGTCCTGCAACTTTATCCGCCTCCATCCA
GTCTATTAATTGTTGCCGGGAAGCTAGAGTAAGTAGTTCGCCAGTTAATAGTTTGCGCAACGTTGTTGCC
ATTGCTACAGGCATCGTGGTGTCACGCTCGTCGTTTGGTATGGCTTCATTCAGCTCCGGTTCCCAACGAT
CAAGGCGAGTTACATGATCCCCCATGTTGTGCAAAAAAGCGGTTAGCTCCTTCGGTCCTCCGATCGTTGT
CAGAAGTAAGTTGGCCGCAGTGTTATCACTCATGGTTATGGCAGCACTGCATAATTCTCTTACTGTCATG
CCATCCGTAAGATGCTTTTCTGTGACTGGTGAGTACTCAACCAAGTCATTCTGAGAATAGTGTATGCGGC
GACCGAGTTGCTCTTGCCCGGCGTCAATACGGGATAATACCGCGCCACATAGCAGAACTTTAAAAGTGCT
CATCATTGGAAAACGTTCTTCGGGGCGAAAACTCTCAAGGATCTTACCGCTGTTGAGATCCAGTTCGATG
TAACCCACTCGTGCACCCAACTGATCTTCAGCATCTTTTACTTTCACCAGCGTTTCTGGGTGAGCAAAAA
CAGGAAGGCAAAATGCCGCAAAAAAGGGAATAAGGGCGACACGGAAATGTTGAATACTCATACTCTTCCT
TTTTCAATATTATTGAAGCATTTATCAGGGTTATTGTCTCATGAGCGGATACATATTTGAATGTATTTAG
AAAAATAAACAAATAGGGGTTCCGCGCACATTTCCCCGAAAAGTGCCACCTGACGTC
